>Addgene plasmid #44942 | pET15b-At 14-3-3 lambda | depositor partial sequence | sequence record 62485 | Sequence with T7 and T7 terminator primers (covers full insert)
ATGGGCAGCAGCCATCATCATCATCATCACAGCAGCGGCCTGGTGCCGCGCGGCAGCCATATGGCGGCGA
CATTAGGCAGAGACCAGTATGTGTACATGGCGAAGCTCGCCGAGCAGGCGGAGCGTTACGAAGAGATGGT
TCAATTCATGGAACAGCTCGTTACAGGCGCTACTCCAGCGGAAGAGCTCACCGTTGAAGAGAGGAATCTC
CTCTCTGTTGCTTACAAAAACGTGATCGGATCTCTACGCGCCGCCTGGAGGATCGTGTCTTCGATTGAGC
AGAAGGAAGAGAGTAGGAAGAACGACGAGCACGTGTCGCTTGTCAAGGATTACAGATCTAAAGTTGAGTC
TGAGCTTTCTTCTGTTTGCTCTGGAATCCTTAAGCTCCTTGACTCGCATCTGATCCCATCTGCTGGAGCG
AGTGAGTCTAAGGTCTTTTACTTGAAGATGAAAGGTGATTATCATCGGTACATGGCTGAGTTTAAGTCTG
GTGATGAGAGGAAAACTGCTGCTGAAGATACCATGCTCGCTTACAAAGCAGCTCAGGATATCGCAGCTGC
GGATATGGCACCTACTCATCCGATAAGGCTTGGTCTGGCCCTGAATTTCTCAGTGTTCTACTATGAGATT
CTCAATTCTTCAGACAAAGCTTGTAACATGGCCAAACAGGCTTTTGAGGAGGCCATAGCTGAGCTTGACA
CTCTGGGAGAGGAATCCTACAAAGACAGCACTCTCATAATGCAGTTGCTGAGGGACAATTTAACCCTTTG
GACCTCCGATATGCAGGAGCAGATGGACGAGGCCTGAGGATCTAGATGAAGGGGGGGAGGGTTGTTACGC
GATGTTTCTGCCACCAAATCGATCTCAAAATCCCCATAACCTTTGCTCAAAAACTGTGAAAAAAGATTGA
AGTGTTTATGATGATTATGATTGTGCACAGCTTGAGATTTATCTACTCTACTAAACCTCTGTGCGG
