>Addgene plasmid #44942 | pET15b-At 14-3-3 lambda | addgene partial sequence | sequence record 63905 | T7 5'-TAATACGACTCACTATAGGG-3'
TTTAACTTTAAGAAGGAGATATACCATGGGCAGCAGCCATCATCATCATCATCACAGCAGCGGCCTGGTG
CCGCGCGGCAGCCATATGGCGGCGACATTAGGCAGAGACCAGTATGTGTACATGGCGAAGCTCGCCGAGC
AGGCGGAGCGTTACGAAGAGATGGTTCAATTCATGGAACAGCTCGTTACAGGCGCTACTCCAGCGGAAGA
GCTCACCGTTGAAGAGAGGAATCTCCTCTCTGTTGCTTACAAAAACGTGATCGGATCTCTACGCGCCGCC
TGGAGGATCGTGTCTTCGATTGAGCAGAAGGAAGAGAGTAGGAAGAACGACGAGCACGTGTCGCTTGTCA
AGGATTACAGATCTAAAGTTGAGTCTGAGCTTTCTTCTGTTTGCTCTGGAATCCTTAAGCTCCTTGACTC
GCATCTGATCCCATCTGCTGGAGCGAGTGAGTCTAAGGTCTTTTACTTGAAGATGAAAGGTGATTATCAT
CGGTACATGGCTGAGTTTAAGTCTGGTGATGAGAGGAAAACTGCTGCTGAAGATACCATGCTCGCTTACA
AAGCAGCTCAGGATATCGCAGCTGCGGATATGGCACCTACTCATCCGATAAGGCTTGGTCTGGCCCTGAA
TTTCTCAGTGTTCTACTATGAGATTCTCAATTCTTCAGACAAAGCTTGTAACATGGCCAAACAGGCTTTT
GAGGAGGCCATAGCTGAGCTTGACACTCTGGGAGAGGAATCCTACAAAGACAGCACTCTCATAATGCAGT
TGCTGAGGGACAATTTAACCCTTTGGACCTCCGATATGCAGGAGCAGATGGACGAGGCCTGAGGATCTAG
ATGAAGGGGGGGAGGGTTGTTACGCGATGTTTCTGCCACCAAATCGATCTCAAAATCCCCATAACCTTTG
CTCAAAA
