[The description below was written by a language model from this plasmid's Addgene catalogue record.]
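Description:
pET15b-At 14-3-3 lambda is a bacterial expression plasmid built on the pET15b backbone, carrying the coding sequence for the Arabidopsis thaliana 14-3-3 lambda isoform (GRF6, also known as GF14 lambda, locus AT5G10450). The insert of about 750 bp was placed between the NdeI and BamHI sites of the roughly 5.7 kb vector, giving a total size of about 6.5 kb; the record does not say whether these sites survived cloning. The plasmid is selected with ampicillin, is listed as low copy, and is maintained in a standard cloning strain. No feature table accompanies the entry, so individual backbone elements such as the origin of replication are not itemised.

Expression is driven by the T7 promoter, so protein production depends on a host that supplies T7 RNA polymerase, as is usual for pET-series vectors; a cloning strain lacking that polymerase serves only for propagation. Cloning into NdeI places the 14-3-3 open reading frame in frame with the N-terminal His tag encoded by the backbone, so the product is a His-tagged fusion that can be purified by immobilised metal affinity chromatography. The insert is flanked by the T7 promoter and T7 terminator regions, which also serve as the sequencing primer sites.

14-3-3 proteins are conserved dimeric regulators that bind phosphorylated client proteins. The associated publication concerns how exposed loop domains contribute to structural diversity and functional specificity among 14-3-3 isoforms, which suggests this construct is meant to produce recombinant lambda isoform for biochemical, structural or interaction studies, although the record does not state a specific use.
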