Addgene plasmid #44942: pET15b-At 14-3-3 lambda
Depositing lab: Robert Ferl. Depositing organization: University of Florida. Publication: Exposed loop domains of complexed 14-3-3 proteins contribute to structural diversity and functional specificity. Sehnke PC, Laughner B, Cardasis H, Powell D, Ferl RJ. Plant Physiol. 2006 Feb;140(2):647-60. Epub 2006 Jan 11. 10.1104/pp.105.073916 PubMed 16407442.
Backbone
  Vector backbone: pET15b
  Backbone size w/o insert (bp): 5700
  Total vector size (bp): 6500
  Vector type: Bacterial Expression
Growth in bacteria
  Bacterial resistance: Ampicillin, 100 μg/mL
  Growth temperature: 37°C
  Growth strain: XL1 Blue
  Copy number: Low Copy
Gene/Insert
  Gene/Insert name: 14-3-3 lambda (alt name: GRF6)
  Species: A. thaliana (mustard weed)
  Insert size (bp): 747
  GenBank ID: NM_121083.3
  Entrez Gene: GRF6 (a.k.a. AT5G10450, 14-3-3 PROTEIN G-BOX FACTOR14 LAMBDA, 14-3-3LAMBDA, 14-3-3lambda, AFT1, F12B17.200, F12B17_200, G-box regulating factor 6, GF14 LAMBDA)
  Promoter: T7
  Tag / fusion protein: His tag (N terminal on backbone)
  Cloning method: Restriction Enzyme; 5′ cloning site NdeI (unknown if destroyed); 3′ cloning site BamHI (unknown if destroyed)
  Sequencing primers: 5′ T7; 3′ T7 terminator
Terms and licenses: Academic/Nonprofit Terms; Industry Terms: Not Available to Industry
How to cite: pET15b-At 14-3-3 lambda was a gift from Robert Ferl (Addgene plasmid # 44942 ; http://n2t.net/addgene:44942 ; RRID:Addgene_44942)
